Addgene plasmid #16648: DNMT1 KO Hyg
Depositing lab: Bert Vogelstein. Depositing organization: Johns Hopkins University and School of Medicine. Publication: DNMT1 and DNMT3b cooperate to silence genes in human cancer cells. Rhee I, Bachman KE, Park BH, Jair KW, Yen RW, Schuebel KE, Cui H, Feinberg AP, Lengauer C, Kinzler KW, Baylin SB, Vogelstein B. Nature. 2002 Apr 4. 416(6880):552-6. 10.1038/416552a PubMed 11932749.
Backbone
  Vector backbone: pSL301
  Backbone manufacturer: Invitrogen
  Backbone size w/o insert (bp): 3264
  Vector type: Bacterial Expression
  Selectable markers: Hygromycin
Growth in bacteria
  Bacterial resistance: Ampicillin, 100 μg/mL
  Growth temperature: 37°C
  Growth strain: DH5alpha
  Copy number: High Copy
Gene/Insert
  Gene/Insert name: DNMT1 knock-out construct (alt name: DNMT1)
  Species: H. sapiens (human)
  Entrez Gene: DNMT1 (a.k.a. ADCADN, AIM, CXXC9, DNMT, HSN1E, MCMT, m.HsaI)
  Cloning method: Restriction Enzyme; 5′ cloning site HindIII (not destroyed); 3′ cloning site NcoI (not destroyed)
  Sequencing primers: 5′ T7
Terms and licenses: Academic/Nonprofit Terms; Industry Terms: Not Available to Industry
Depositor comments: 5' arm is 4.3 kb. 3' arm is 3.0 kb. See author's map for details.
How to cite: DNMT1 KO Hyg was a gift from Bert Vogelstein (Addgene plasmid # 16648 ; http://n2t.net/addgene:16648 ; RRID:Addgene_16648)
