[The description below was written by a language model from this plasmid's Addgene catalogue record.]
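Description:
DNMT1 KO Hyg is a gene-targeting plasmid built on the pSL301 cloning backbone (about 3.3 kb without insert) and designed to disrupt the human DNMT1 gene, which encodes the maintenance DNA methyltransferase. Although it is catalogued as a bacterial expression vector, bacteria serve only as the propagation host. The plasmid is maintained at high copy number in E. coli under ampicillin selection. Its functional purpose lies in human cells, where it acts as a homologous recombination substrate.

The insert, cloned between HindIII and NcoI sites that both remain intact, is a DNMT1 knock-out cassette made up of two stretches of human genomic homology. The 5' arm is about 4.3 kb and the 3' arm about 3.0 kb. Hygromycin is listed as the selectable marker, and in a conventional replacement-type targeting vector the resistance cassette would sit between the arms. Recombination at both arms would then swap a segment of the endogenous locus for the marker, and targeted clones could be enriched with the drug. The record does not state the promoter driving the hygromycin resistance gene, the DNMT1 exons removed or interrupted, or whether recombinase sites flank the marker for later excision. For those details it refers to the depositor's map, and no feature table is available.

The associated publication concerns the cooperation of DNMT1 and DNMT3b in silencing genes in human cancer cells. This is consistent with use of the construct to generate DNMT1-deficient human cancer cell lines by somatic cell gene targeting, for studies of DNA methylation and epigenetic gene silencing. The "Hyg" in the name suggests that it may be one of a set of targeting vectors with different markers, but the record does not confirm this.
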