>Addgene plasmid #16648 | DNMT1 KO Hyg | addgene partial sequence | sequence record 23045 | T7 5'-TAATACGACTCACTATAGGG-3'
ATTCCTCCTTATTTAAAAGCTTCACCTCCCGGGTTCACGCCATTCTTCTGCCTCAGCCTCCTGAGTAGCT
GGGACTACAGGCGCCCACCACCACGCCTGGCTAATTTTTTGTATTTTTAGTAGAGGCGGGGTTTCACTGT
GTTAGCCAGGATGGTCTCCATCTCCTGACCTCATGATCCGCCCACCTCAGCCTTCCAAAGTGCTGGGATT
ACAGGCGTGAGCCACCGTGCCCGGCCCTACAGAATGGTCTTTCCTAACCACACAGCAAGTCAGGAAGTCC
CTGCCTAGTGACACCTACATCTAATCACTTAGCTCTTTGCCTGGAGCAGGGCCTGGCATTCAGCAGGTGC
TCATATGTGAGCGGCGCTGGTGGGGAATCAGGGCCCGCATGACCCAGAGCAGCTGTTGTAAGACATGGGT
CCAGCAAAGCATTCCTCATGCTGCTGCCTGCACTTACCCTCTAGGAAGGCCAGCCTGGAGGAGCCACTTC
TGCCCTTCAGGCAAATGATAACTGAGCACCTGTCTGTGCGGGTGCTAGGTGGAAAGGTCCAGAGATGGCA
GTGGCCTGGTCCCTGCCTGGGGCACCTTCTCTCCACCAACAGACACTTACCCAGCTGGTTAGACCTGTTC
TCACCCCGCAGTCTGTAGTTAGCACCCAGGCTGGGAACAACAGCCTGTGTTCCTCTCCCTTTCCTTGGTA
CCTTCTCTTCTTGTTCCTTTATTTTTTTC
